Addgene plasmid #91924: pC034 - LwCas13a-msfGFP-2A-Blast
Purpose: Expresses active LwCas13a for mammalian RNA targeting with Blasticidin selection marker
Depositing lab: Feng Zhang. Depositing organization: Broad Institute. Publication: RNA targeting with CRISPR-Cas13. Abudayyeh OO, Gootenberg JS, Essletzbichler P, Han S, Joung J, Belanto JJ, Verdine V, Cox DBT, Kellner MJ, Regev A, Lander ES, Voytas DF, Ting AY, Zhang F. Nature. 2017 Oct 4. doi: 10.1038/nature24049. PubMed 28976959.
Backbone
  Vector backbone: pFUGW
  Backbone size w/o insert (bp): 8216
  Total vector size (bp): 13058
  Vector type: Mammalian Expression, Lentiviral, CRISPR
  Selectable markers: Blasticidin
Growth in bacteria
  Bacterial resistance: Ampicillin, 100 μg/mL
  Growth temperature: 37°C
  Growth strain: NEB Stable
  Copy number: High Copy
Gene/Insert
  Gene/Insert name: LwCas13a (alt names: LwaCas13a; LwC2c2; Cas13a)
  Species: Leptotrichia wadei
  Insert size (bp): 4842
  Promoter: EFS
  Tag / fusion protein: msfGFP-NLS-3xHA, P2A, Blasticidin (C terminal on insert); NLS (N terminal on insert)
  Cloning method: Gibson Cloning
  Sequencing primers: 5′ ctaggtcttgaaaggagtggg
Terms and licenses: Academic/Nonprofit Terms; Industry Terms: Not Available to Industry
How to cite: pC034 - LwCas13a-msfGFP-2A-Blast was a gift from Feng Zhang (Addgene plasmid # 91924 ; http://n2t.net/addgene:91924 ; RRID:Addgene_91924)
