[The description below was written by a language model from this plasmid's Addgene catalogue record and pLannotate feature annotations shown in this document.]
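Description:
pC034 - LwCas13a-msfGFP-2A-Blast is a lentiviral transfer plasmid of about 13 kb, built on the pFUGW backbone, for expressing catalytically active Cas13a from Leptotrichia wadei (formerly called C2c2) in mammalian cells. In bacteria it is maintained through a high-copy ColE1/pUC-type origin and selected with ampicillin via β-lactamase. An f1 origin is also present. Outside the viral region the backbone carries an SV40/EM7-driven bleomycin/Zeocin resistance cassette with an SV40 polyadenylation signal, although the catalogue lists only blasticidin as the mammalian selectable marker.

The viral portion follows a standard HIV-1-derived layout. A CMV enhancer/promoter drives a truncated 5' LTR for genomic RNA production in packaging cells. It is followed by the Ψ packaging signal with a gag fragment, the Rev response element for nuclear export, and the cPPT/CTS. WPRE, which enhances transcript expression, lies after the payload. A second truncated LTR and a bGH polyadenylation signal close the unit.

Between these elements, the short EF-1α core promoter (EFS) drives a single open reading frame. According to the record, LwCas13a carries an N-terminal NLS and is fused at its C terminus to msfGFP, a further NLS and a 3xHA epitope tag. The automated annotation labels the GFP as the closely related moxGFP. A P2A peptide then separates blasticidin S deaminase from the fusion, so the nuclease fusion and the resistance protein come from the same transcript.

No guide RNA cassette is annotated, so the crRNA is presumably supplied separately. The construct is intended for RNA-guided RNA targeting in mammalian cells by transfection or lentiviral transduction, with GFP fluorescence and blasticidin selection identifying expressing cells.
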