Features (pLannotate 1.2.2; 34 found; start..end, strand, type, name):
      1..380     +  enhancer       CMV enhancer: human cytomegalovirus immediate early enhancer
    381..580     +  promoter       CMV promoter: human cytomegalovirus (CMV) immediate early promoter
    598..778     +  LTR            5' LTR (truncated): truncated 5' long terminal repeat (LTR) from HIV-1
    825..950     +  misc_feature   HIV-1 Ψ: packaging signal of human immunodeficiency virus type 1
    934..1297    +  CDS            HIV-1 gag (fragment): gag protein from human immunodeficiency virus 1; gag
   1443..1676    +  misc_feature   RRE: The Rev response element (RRE) of HIV-1 allows for Rev-dependent mRNA export from the nucleus to the cytoplasm.
   2053..2153    +  CDS            Rev (fragment): human immunodeficiency virus 1 (HIV-1) Rev protein; rev; enhances nuclear export of unspliced and incompletely spliced viral mRNAs
   2203..2320    +  misc_feature   cPPT/CTS: central polypurine tract and central termination sequence of HIV-1
   2369..2387    +  CDS            small t antigen (fragment): SV40 (simian virus 40) small t antigen
   2413..2624    +  promoter       EF-1α core promoter: core promoter for human elongation factor EF-1α
   2706..6161    +  CDS            LwCas13a: Leptotrichia wadei CRISPR-Cas effector that acts as an RNA-guided RNAse (Abudayyeh et al., 2017) previously called C2c2
   6207..6920    +  CDS            moxGFP: moxGFP is a basic (constitutively fluorescent) green fluorescent protein published in 2015, derived from Aequorea victoria. It is reported to be a rapidly-maturing monomer.
   6975..7055    +  CDS            3xHA: three tandem HA epitope tags
   7122..7520    +  CDS            BSD: blasticidin S deaminase; Aspergillus terreus BSD; confers resistance to blasticidin
   7521..7542    +  misc_feature   MCS (fragment): pBluescript multiple cloning site
   7545..8133    +  misc_feature   WPRE: woodchuck hepatitis virus posttranscriptional regulatory element
   8070..8651    +  CDS            nef (fragment): NEF_HV1H2 - Experimental evidence at protein level: Swiss-Prot protein existence level 1. Extracellular Nef protein targets CD4(+) T-lymphocytes for apoptosis by interacting with CXCR4 surface receptors. From Human immunodeficiency virus type 1 group M subtype B (isolate HXB2) (HIV-1).
   8658..8838    +  LTR            5' LTR (truncated): truncated 5' long terminal repeat (LTR) from HIV-1
   8870..9094    +  polyA_signal   bGH poly(A) signal: bovine growth hormone polyadenylation signal
   9098..9119    +  promoter       SV40 promoter (fragment): SV40 enhancer and early promoter
   9140..9568    +  rep_origin     f1 ori (sequence partly withheld): f1 bacteriophage origin of replication; arrow indicates direction of (+) strand synthesis
   9582..9911    +  promoter       SV40 promoter: SV40 enhancer and early promoter
   9959..10006   +  promoter       EM7 promoter: synthetic bacterial promoter&nbsp
  10025..10399   +  CDS            BleoR: antibiotic-binding protein; Sh ble from Streptoalloteichus hindustanus; confers resistance to bleomycin, phleomycin, and Zeocin™
  10409..10534   +  CDS            ble (fragment): BLE_KLEPN - Experimental evidence at protein level: Swiss-Prot protein existence level 1. Binding protein with a strong affinity to the bleomycin family of antibiotics. Binds to CL990; an antimitotic-antibiotic compound. From Klebsiella pneumoniae.
  10529..10650   +  polyA_signal   SV40 poly(A) signal: SV40 polyadenylation signal
  10721..10743   -  protein_bind   lac operator (fragment): The lac repressor binds to the lac operator to inhibit transcription in E. coli. This inhibition can be relieved by adding lactose or isopropyl-β-D-thiogalactopyranoside (IPTG). lac repressor encoded by lacI
  10747..10777   -  promoter       lac promoter: promoter for the E. coli lac operon
  10792..10813   -  protein_bind   CAP binding site: CAP binding activates transcription in the presence of cAMP. E. coli catabolite activator protein
  10826..10918   -  CDS            lacI (fragment): lac repressor; lacI; The lac repressor binds to the lac operator to inhibit transcription in E. coli. This inhibition can be relieved by adding lactose or isopropyl-β-D-thiogalactopyranoside (IPTG).
  11101..11689   -  rep_origin     ori: high-copy-number ColE1/pMB1/pBR322/pUC origin of replication
  11860..12720   -  CDS            AmpR: β-lactamase; bla; confers resistance to ampicillin, carbenicillin, and related antibiotics
  12721..12825   -  promoter       AmpR promoter: bla
  12884..12936   -  misc_feature   bom (fragment): basis of mobility region from pBR322
>Addgene plasmid #91924 | pC034 - LwCas13a-msfGFP-2A-Blast | addgene full sequence | sequence record 259437 | Addgene NGS Result
GACATTGATTATTGACTAGTTATTAATAGTAATCAATTACGGGGTCATTAGTTCATAGCCCATATATGGA
GTTCCGCGTTACATAACTTACGGTAAATGGCCCGCCTGGCTGACCGCCCAACGACCCCCGCCCATTGACG
TCAATAATGACGTATGTTCCCATAGTAACGCCAATAGGGACTTTCCATTGACGTCAATGGGTGGAGTATT
TACGGTAAACTGCCCACTTGGCAGTACATCAAGTGTATCATATGCCAAGTACGCCCCCTATTGACGTCAA
TGACGGTAAATGGCCCGCCTGGCATTATGCCCAGTACATGACCTTATGGGACTTTCCTACTTGGCAGTAC
ATCTACGTATTAGTCATCGCTATTACCATGGTGATGCGGTTTTGGCAGTACATCAATGGGCGTGGATAGC
GGTTTGACTCACGGGGATTTCCAAGTCTCCACCCCATTGACGTCAATGGGAGTTTGTTTTGGCACCAAAA
TCAACGGGACTTTCCAAAATGTCGTAACAACTCCGCCCCATTGACGCAAATGGGCGGTAGGCGTGTACGG
TGGGAGGTCTATATAAGCAGCGCGTTTTGCCTGTACTGGGTCTCTCTGGTTAGACCAGATCTGAGCCTGG
GAGCTCTCTGGCTAACTAGGGAACCCACTGCTTAAGCCTCAATAAAGCTTGCCTTGAGTGCTTCAAGTAG
TGTGTGCCCGTCTGTTGTGTGACTCTGGTAACTAGAGATCCCTCAGACCCTTTTAGTCAGTGTGGAAAAT
CTCTAGCAGTGGCGCCCGAACAGGGACTTGAAAGCGAAAGGGAAACCAGAGGAGCTCTCTCGACGCAGGA
CTCGGCTTGCTGAAGCGCGCACGGCAAGAGGCGAGGGGCGGCGACTGGTGAGTACGCCAAAAATTTTGAC
TAGCGGAGGCTAGAAGGAGAGAGATGGGTGCGAGAGCGTCAGTATTAAGCGGGGGAGAATTAGATCGCGA
TGGGAAAAAATTCGGTTAAGGCCAGGGGGAAAGAAAAAATATAAATTAAAACATATAGTATGGGCAAGCA
GGGAGCTAGAACGATTCGCAGTTAATCCTGGCCTGTTAGAAACATCAGAAGGCTGTAGACAAATACTGGG
ACAGCTACAACCATCCCTTCAGACAGGATCAGAAGAACTTAGATCATTATATAATACAGTAGCAACCCTC
TATTGTGTGCATCAAAGGATAGAGATAAAAGACACCAAGGAAGCTTTAGACAAGATAGAGGAAGAGCAAA
ACAAAAGTAAGACCACCGCACAGCAAGCGGCCGCTGATCTTCAGACCTGGAGGAGGAGATATGAGGGACA
ATTGGAGAAGTGAATTATATAAATATAAAGTAGTAAAAATTGAACCATTAGGAGTAGCACCCACCAAGGC
AAAGAGAAGAGTGGTGCAGAGAGAAAAAAGAGCAGTGGGAATAGGAGCTTTGTTCCTTGGGTTCTTGGGA
GCAGCAGGAAGCACTATGGGCGCAGCGTCAATGACGCTGACGGTACAGGCCAGACAATTATTGTCTGGTA
TAGTGCAGCAGCAGAACAATTTGCTGAGGGCTATTGAGGCGCAACAGCATCTGTTGCAACTCACAGTCTG
GGGCATCAAGCAGCTCCAGGCAAGAATCCTGGCTGTGGAAAGATACCTAAAGGATCAACAGCTCCTGGGG
ATTTGGGGTTGCTCTGGAAAACTCATTTGCACCACTGCTGTGCCTTGGAATGCTAGTTGGAGTAATAAAT
CTCTGGAACAGATTTGGAATCACACGACCTGGATGGAGTGGGACAGAGAAATTAACAATTACACAAGCTT
AATACACTCCTTAATTGAAGAATCGCAAAACCAGCAAGAAAAGAATGAACAAGAATTATTGGAATTAGAT
AAATGGGCAAGTTTGTGGAATTGGTTTAACATAACAAATTGGCTGTGGTATATAAAATTATTCATAATGA
TAGTAGGAGGCTTGGTAGGTTTAAGAATAGTTTTTGCTGTACTTTCTATAGTGAATAGAGTTAGGCAGGG
ATATTCACCATTATCGTTTCAGACCCACCTCCCAACCCCGAGGGGACCCGACAGGCCCGAAGGAATAGAA
GAAGAAGGTGGAGAGAGAGACAGAGACAGATCCATTCGATTAGTGAACGGATCGGCACTGCGTGCGCCAA
TTCTGCAGACAAATGGCAGTATTCATCCACAATTTTAAAAGAAAAGGGGGGATTGGGGGGTACAGTGCAG
GGGAAAGAATAGTAGACATAATAGCAACAGACATACAAACTAAAGAATTACAAAAACAAATTACAAAAAT
TCAAAATTTTCGGGTTTATTACAGGGACAGCAGAGATCCAGTTTGGTTAATTAGCTAGCTAGGTCTTGAA
AGGAGTGGGAATTGGCTCCGGTGCCCGTCAGTGGGCAGAGCGCACATCGCCCACAGTCCCCGAGAAGTTG
GGGGGAGGGGTCGGCAATTGATCCGGTGCCTAGAGAAGGTGGCGCGGGGTAAACTGGGAAAGTGATGTCG
TGTACTGGCTCCGCCTTTTTCCCGAGGGTGGGGGAGAACCGTATATAAGTGCAGTAGTCGCCGTGAACGT
TCTTTTTCGCAACGGGTTTGCCGCCAGAACACAGGACCGGTTCTAGAGCGCTGCCACCATGAAGCGACCT
GCCGCCACAAAGAAGGCTGGACAGGCTAAGAAGAAGAAAGGATCCATGAAAGTGACCAAGGTCGACGGCA
TCAGCCACAAGAAGTACATCGAAGAGGGCAAGCTCGTGAAGTCCACCAGCGAGGAAAACCGGACCAGCGA
GAGACTGAGCGAGCTGCTGAGCATCCGGCTGGACATCTACATCAAGAACCCCGACAACGCCTCCGAGGAA
GAGAACCGGATCAGAAGAGAGAACCTGAAGAAGTTCTTTAGCAACAAGGTGCTGCACCTGAAGGACAGCG
TGCTGTATCTGAAGAACCGGAAAGAAAAGAACGCCGTGCAGGACAAGAACTATAGCGAAGAGGACATCAG
CGAGTACGACCTGAAAAACAAGAACAGCTTCTCCGTGCTGAAGAAGATCCTGCTGAACGAGGACGTGAAC
TCTGAGGAACTGGAAATCTTTCGGAAGGACGTGGAAGCCAAGCTGAACAAGATCAACAGCCTGAAGTACA
GCTTCGAAGAGAACAAGGCCAACTACCAGAAGATCAACGAGAACAACGTGGAAAAAGTGGGCGGCAAGAG
CAAGCGGAACATCATCTACGACTACTACAGAGAGAGCGCCAAGCGCAACGACTACATCAACAACGTGCAG
GAAGCCTTCGACAAGCTGTATAAGAAAGAGGATATCGAGAAACTGTTTTTCCTGATCGAGAACAGCAAGA
AGCACGAGAAGTACAAGATCCGCGAGTACTATCACAAGATCATCGGCCGGAAGAACGACAAAGAGAACTT
CGCCAAGATTATCTACGAAGAGATCCAGAACGTGAACAACATCAAAGAGCTGATTGAGAAGATCCCCGAC
ATGTCTGAGCTGAAGAAAAGCCAGGTGTTCTACAAGTACTACCTGGACAAAGAGGAACTGAACGACAAGA
ATATTAAGTACGCCTTCTGCCACTTCGTGGAAATCGAGATGTCCCAGCTGCTGAAAAACTACGTGTACAA
GCGGCTGAGCAACATCAGCAACGATAAGATCAAGCGGATCTTCGAGTACCAGAATCTGAAAAAGCTGATC
GAAAACAAACTGCTGAACAAGCTGGACACCTACGTGCGGAACTGCGGCAAGTACAACTACTATCTGCAAG
TGGGCGAGATCGCCACCTCCGACTTTATCGCCCGGAACCGGCAGAACGAGGCCTTCCTGAGAAACATCAT
CGGCGTGTCCAGCGTGGCCTACTTCAGCCTGAGGAACATCCTGGAAACCGAGAACGAGAACGGTATCACC
GGCCGGATGCGGGGCAAGACCGTGAAGAACAACAAGGGCGAAGAGAAATACGTGTCCGGCGAGGTGGACA
AGATCTACAATGAGAACAAGCAGAACGAAGTGAAAGAAAATCTGAAGATGTTCTACAGCTACGACTTCAA
CATGGACAACAAGAACGAGATCGAGGACTTCTTCGCCAACATCGACGAGGCCATCAGCAGCATCAGACAC
GGCATCGTGCACTTCAACCTGGAACTGGAAGGCAAGGACATCTTCGCCTTCAAGAATATCGCCCCCAGCG
AGATCTCCAAGAAGATGTTTCAGAACGAAATCAACGAAAAGAAGCTGAAGCTGAAAATCTTCAAGCAGCT
GAACAGCGCCAACGTGTTCAACTACTACGAGAAGGATGTGATCATCAAGTACCTGAAGAATACCAAGTTC
AACTTCGTGAACAAAAACATCCCCTTCGTGCCCAGCTTCACCAAGCTGTACAACAAGATTGAGGACCTGC
GGAATACCCTGAAGTTTTTTTGGAGCGTGCCCAAGGACAAAGAAGAGAAGGACGCCCAGATCTACCTGCT
GAAGAATATCTACTACGGCGAGTTCCTGAACAAGTTCGTGAAAAACTCCAAGGTGTTCTTTAAGATCACC
AATGAAGTGATCAAGATTAACAAGCAGCGGAACCAGAAAACCGGCCACTACAAGTATCAGAAGTTCGAGA
ACATCGAGAAAACCGTGCCCGTGGAATACCTGGCCATCATCCAGAGCAGAGAGATGATCAACAACCAGGA
CAAAGAGGAAAAGAATACCTACATCGACTTTATTCAGCAGATTTTCCTGAAGGGCTTCATCGACTACCTG
AACAAGAACAATCTGAAGTATATCGAGAGCAACAACAACAATGACAACAACGACATCTTCTCCAAGATCA
AGATCAAAAAGGATAACAAAGAGAAGTACGACAAGATCCTGAAGAACTATGAGAAGCACAATCGGAACAA
AGAAATCCCTCACGAGATCAATGAGTTCGTGCGCGAGATCAAGCTGGGGAAGATTCTGAAGTACACCGAG
AATCTGAACATGTTTTACCTGATCCTGAAGCTGCTGAACCACAAAGAGCTGACCAACCTGAAGGGCAGCC
TGGAAAAGTACCAGTCCGCCAACAAAGAAGAAACCTTCAGCGACGAGTTGGAACTGATCAACCTGCTGAA
CCTGGACAACAACAGAGTGACCGAGGACTTCGAGCTGGAAGCCAACGAGATCGGCAAGTTCCTGGACTTC
AACGAAAACAAAATCAAGGACCGGAAAGAGCTGAAAAAGTTCGACACCAACAAGATCTATTTCGACGGCG
AGAACATCATCAAGCACCGGGCCTTCTACAATATCAAGAAATACGGCATGCTGAATCTGCTGGAAAAGAT
CGCCGATAAGGCCAAGTATAAGATCAGCCTGAAAGAACTGAAAGAGTACAGCAACAAGAAGAATGAGATT
GAAAAGAACTACACCATGCAGCAGAACCTGCACCGGAAGTACGCCAGACCCAAGAAGGACGAAAAGTTCA
ACGACGAGGACTACAAAGAGTATGAGAAGGCCATCGGCAACATCCAGAAGTACACCCACCTGAAGAACAA
GGTGGAATTCAATGAGCTGAACCTGCTGCAGGGCCTGCTGCTGAAGATCCTGCACCGGCTCGTGGGCTAC
ACCAGCATCTGGGAGCGGGACCTGAGATTCCGGCTGAAGGGCGAGTTTCCCGAGAACCACTACATCGAGG
AAATTTTCAATTTCGACAACTCCAAGAATGTGAAGTACAAAAGCGGCCAGATCGTGGAAAAGTATATCAA
CTTCTACAAAGAACTGTACAAGGACAATGTGGAAAAGCGGAGCATCTACTCCGACAAGAAAGTGAAGAAA
CTGAAGCAGGAAAAAAAGGACCTGTACATCCGGAACTACATTGCCCACTTCAACTACATCCCCCACGCCG
AGATTAGCCTGCTGGAAGTGCTGGAAAACCTGCGGAAGCTGCTGTCCTACGACCGGAAGCTGAAGAACGC
CATCATGAAGTCCATCGTGGACATTCTGAAAGAATACGGCTTCGTGGCCACCTTCAAGATCGGCGCTGAC
AAGAAGATCGAAATCCAGACCCTGGAATCAGAGAAGATCGTGCACCTGAAGAATCTGAAGAAAAAGAAAC
TGATGACCGACCGGAACAGCGAGGAACTGTGCGAACTCGTGAAAGTCATGTTCGAGTACAAGGCCCTGGA
AGGAGGAGGTGGAAGCGGAGGAGGAGGAAGCGGAGGAGGAGGTAGCGTGAGTAAAGGTGAAGAACTCTTC
ACTGGAGTAGTGCCCATTCTGGTAGAGCTTGATGGAGATGTAAATGGACATAAATTCTCCGTCAGGGGCG
AAGGCGAAGGGGACGCCACGAATGGTAAGCTGACTCTGAAATTCATCTGTACGACGGGCAAACTGCCCGT
CCCATGGCCTACACTCGTAACGACCCTCACCTACGGCGTGCAATGCTTTTCTCGATATCCCGACCACATG
AAACAGCATGACTTTTTCAAGTCTGCAATGCCTGAAGGTTATGTTCAAGAAAGGACCATCAGCTTTAAGG
ATGATGGTACATATAAAACCCGAGCCGAGGTTAAATTTGAAGGGGACACTCTGGTTAATCGAATTGAACT
GAAAGGTATTGATTTTAAGGAGGACGGTAACATACTGGGGCACAAGTTGGAGTACAACTTTAACAGCCAT
AATGTGTATATTACCGCTGATAAGCAGAAAAATGGGATAAAGGCCAACTTTAAGATCCGACATAATGTCG
AAGATGGTAGTGTTCAACTGGCTGATCATTACCAACAAAATACGCCCATCGGAGATGGACCTGTACTCTT
GCCTGACAATCATTATCTCTCCACGCAATCAAAGCTTTCCAAGGACCCAAACGAAAAGAGAGATCACATG
GTCCTTCTGGAATTTGTGACTGCCGCAGGCATCACTCTCGGTATGGATGAGCTGTACAAGGGATCCAAGC
GACCTGCCGCCACAAAGAAGGCTGGACAGGCTAAGAAGAAGAAATACCCATACGATGTTCCAGATTACGC
TTATCCCTACGACGTGCCTGATTATGCATACCCATATGATGTCCCCGACTATGCCGGATCCGGCGCAACA
AACTTCTCTCTGCTGAAACAAGCCGGAGATGTCGAAGAGAATCCTGGACCGATGGCCAAGCCTTTGTCTC
AAGAAGAATCCACCCTCATTGAAAGAGCAACGGCTACAATCAACAGCATCCCCATCTCTGAAGACTACAG
CGTCGCCAGCGCAGCTCTCTCTAGCGACGGCCGCATCTTCACTGGTGTCAATGTATATCATTTTACTGGG
GGACCTTGTGCAGAACTCGTGGTGCTGGGCACTGCTGCTGCTGCGGCAGCTGGCAACCTGACTTGTATCG
TCGCGATCGGAAATGAGAACAGGGGCATCTTGAGCCCCTGCGGACGGTGCCGACAGGTGCTTCTCGATCT
GCATCCTGGGATCAAAGCCATAGTGAAGGACAGTGATGGACAGCCGACGGCAGTTGGGATTCGTGAATTG
CTGCCCTCTGGTTATGTGTGGGAGGGCTAAGAATTCGATATCAAGCTTATCGGTAATCAACCTCTGGATT
ACAAAATTTGTGAAAGATTGACTGGTATTCTTAACTATGTTGCTCCTTTTACGCTATGTGGATACGCTGC
TTTAATGCCTTTGTATCATGCTATTGCTTCCCGTATGGCTTTCATTTTCTCCTCCTTGTATAAATCCTGG
TTGCTGTCTCTTTATGAGGAGTTGTGGCCCGTTGTCAGGCAACGTGGCGTGGTGTGCACTGTGTTTGCTG
ACGCAACCCCCACTGGTTGGGGCATTGCCACCACCTGTCAGCTCCTTTCCGGGACTTTCGCTTTCCCCCT
CCCTATTGCCACGGCGGAACTCATCGCCGCCTGCCTTGCCCGCTGCTGGACAGGGGCTCGGCTGTTGGGC
ACTGACAATTCCGTGGTGTTGTCGGGGAAATCATCGTCCTTTCCTTGGCTGCTCGCCTGTGTTGCCACCT
GGATTCTGCGCGGGACGTCCTTCTGCTACGTCCCTTCGGCCCTCAATCCAGCGGACCTTCCTTCCCGCGG
CCTGCTGCCGGCTCTGCGGCCTCTTCCGCGTCTTCGCCTTCGCCCTCAGACGAGTCGGATCTCCCTTTGG
GCCGCCTCCCCGCATCGATACCGTCGACCTCGAGACCTAGAAAAACATGGAGCAATCACAAGTAGCAATA
CAGCAGCTACCAATGCTGATTGTGCCTGGCTAGAAGCACAAGAGGAGGAGGAGGTGGGTTTTCCAGTCAC
ACCTCAGGTACCTTTAAGACCAATGACTTACAAGGCAGCTGTAGATCTTAGCCACTTTTTAAAAGAAAAG
GGGGGACTGGAAGGGCTAATTCACTCCCAACGAAGACAAGATATCCTTGATCTGTGGATCTACCACACAC
AAGGCTACTTCCCTGATTGGCAGAACTACACACCAGGGCCAGGGATCAGATATCCACTGACCTTTGGATG
GTGCTACAAGCTAGTACCAGTTGAGCAAGAGAAGGTAGAAGAAGCCAATGAAGGAGAGAACACCCGCTTG
TTACACCCTGTGAGCCTGCATGGGATGGATGACCCGGAGAGAGAAGTATTAGAGTGGAGGTTTGACAGCC
GCCTAGCATTTCATCACATGGCCCGAGAGCTGCATCCGGACTGTACTGGGTCTCTCTGGTTAGACCAGAT
CTGAGCCTGGGAGCTCTCTGGCTAACTAGGGAACCCACTGCTTAAGCCTCAATAAAGCTTGCCTTGAGTG
CTTCAAGTAGTGTGTGCCCGTCTGTTGTGTGACTCTGGTAACTAGAGATCCCTCAGACCCTTTTAGTCAG
TGTGGAAAATCTCTAGCAGGGCCCGTTTAAACCCGCTGATCAGCCTCGACTGTGCCTTCTAGTTGCCAGC
CATCTGTTGTTTGCCCCTCCCCCGTGCCTTCCTTGACCCTGGAAGGTGCCACTCCCACTGTCCTTTCCTA
ATAAAATGAGGAAATTGCATCGCATTGTCTGAGTAGGTGTCATTCTATTCTGGGGGGTGGGGTGGGGCAG
GACAGCAAGGGGGAGGATTGGGAAGACAATAGCAGGCATGCTGGGGATGCGGTGGGCTCTATGGCTTCTG
AGGCGGAAAGAACCAGCTGGGGCTCTAGGGGGTATCCCC
[124 nt withheld, positions 9140-9263]
C
[91 nt withheld, positions 9265-9355]
A
[49 nt withheld, positions 9357-9405]
CCTTTGACGTTGGAGTCCACGTTCTTT
[37 nt withheld, positions 9433-9469]
ACCCTATCTCGGTCTATTCTTTTGATTTATAAGGGATTTTGCCGATTTCGGCCTATTGGTTAAAAAATGA
GCTGATTTAACAAAAATTTAACGCGAATTAATTCTGTGGAATGTGTGTCAGTTAGGGTGTGGAAAGTCCC
CAGGCTCCCCAGCAGGCAGAAGTATGCAAAGCATGCATCTCAATTAGTCAGCAACCAGGTGTGGAAAGTC
CCCAGGCTCCCCAGCAGGCAGAAGTATGCAAAGCATGCATCTCAATTAGTCAGCAACCATAGTCCCGCCC
CTAACTCCGCCCATCCCGCCCCTAACTCCGCCCAGTTCCGCCCATTCTCCGCCCCATGGCTGACTAATTT
TTTTTATTTATGCAGAGGCCGAGGCCGCCTCTGCCTCTGAGCTATTCCAGAAGTAGTGAGGAGGCTTTTT
TGGAGGCCTAGGCTTTTGCAAAAAGCTCCCGGGAGCTTGTATATCCATTTTCGGATCTGATCAGCACGTG
TTGACAATTAATCATCGGCATAGTATATCGGCATAGTATAATACGACAAGGTGAGGAACTAAACCATGGC
CAAGTTGACCAGTGCCGTTCCGGTGCTCACCGCGCGCGACGTCGCCGGAGCGGTCGAGTTCTGGACCGAC
CGGCTCGGGTTCTCCCGGGACTTCGTGGAGGACGACTTCGCCGGTGTGGTCCGGGACGACGTGACCCTGT
TCATCAGCGCGGTCCAGGACCAGGTGGTGCCGGACAACACCCTGGCCTGGGTGTGGGTGCGCGGCCTGGA
CGAGCTGTACGCCGAGTGGTCGGAGGTCGTGTCCACGAACTTCCGGGACGCCTCCGGGCCGGCCATGACC
GAGATCGGCGAGCAGCCGTGGGGGCGGGAGTTCGCCCTGCGCGACCCGGCCGGCAACTGCGTGCACTTCG
TGGCCGAGGAGCAGGACTGACACGTGCTACGAGATTTCGATTCCACCGCCGCCTTCTATGAAAGGTTGGG
CTTCGGAATCGTTTTCCGGGACGCCGGCTGGATGATCCTCCAGCGCGGGGATCTCATGCTGGAGTTCTTC
GCCCACCCCAACTTGTTTATTGCAGCTTATAATGGTTACAAATAAAGCAATAGCATCACAAATTTCACAA
ATAAAGCATTTTTTTCACTGCATTCTAGTTGTGGTTTGTCCAAACTCATCAATGTATCTTATCATGTCTG
TATACCGTCGACCTCTAGCTAGAGCTTGGCGTAATCATGGTCATAGCTGTTTCCTGTGTGAAATTGTTAT
CCGCTCACAATTCCACACAACATACGAGCCGGAAGCATAAAGTGTAAAGCCTGGGGTGCCTAATGAGTGA
GCTAACTCACATTAATTGCGTTGCGCTCACTGCCCGCTTTCCAGTCGGGAAACCTGTCGTGCCAGCTGCA
TTAATGAATCGGCCAACGCGCGGGGAGAGGCGGTTTGCGTATTGGGCGCTCTTCCGCTTCCTCGCTCACT
GACTCGCTGCGCTCGGTCGTTCGGCTGCGGCGAGCGGTATCAGCTCACTCAAAGGCGGTAATACGGTTAT
CCACAGAATCAGGGGATAACGCAGGAAAGAACATGTGAGCAAAAGGCCAGCAAAAGGCCAGGAACCGTAA
AAAGGCCGCGTTGCTGGCGTTTTTCCATAGGCTCCGCCCCCCTGACGAGCATCACAAAAATCGACGCTCA
AGTCAGAGGTGGCGAAACCCGACAGGACTATAAAGATACCAGGCGTTTCCCCCTGGAAGCTCCCTCGTGC
GCTCTCCTGTTCCGACCCTGCCGCTTACCGGATACCTGTCCGCCTTTCTCCCTTCGGGAAGCGTGGCGCT
TTCTCATAGCTCACGCTGTAGGTATCTCAGTTCGGTGTAGGTCGTTCGCTCCAAGCTGGGCTGTGTGCAC
GAACCCCCCGTTCAGCCCGACCGCTGCGCCTTATCCGGTAACTATCGTCTTGAGTCCAACCCGGTAAGAC
ACGACTTATCGCCACTGGCAGCAGCCACTGGTAACAGGATTAGCAGAGCGAGGTATGTAGGCGGTGCTAC
AGAGTTCTTGAAGTGGTGGCCTAACTACGGCTACACTAGAAGAACAGTATTTGGTATCTGCGCTCTGCTG
AAGCCAGTTACCTTCGGAAAAAGAGTTGGTAGCTCTTGATCCGGCAAACAAACCACCGCTGGTAGCGGTG
GTTTTTTTGTTTGCAAGCAGCAGATTACGCGCAGAAAAAAAGGATCTCAAGAAGATCCTTTGATCTTTTC
TACGGGGTCTGACGCTCAGTGGAACGAAAACTCACGTTAAGGGATTTTGGTCATGAGATTATCAAAAAGG
ATCTTCACCTAGATCCTTTTAAATTAAAAATGAAGTTTTAAATCAATCTAAAGTATATATGAGTAAACTT
GGTCTGACAGTTACCAATGCTTAATCAGTGAGGCACCTATCTCAGCGATCTGTCTATTTCGTTCATCCAT
AGTTGCCTGACTCCCCGTCGTGTAGATAACTACGATACGGGAGGGCTTACCATCTGGCCCCAGTGCTGCA
ATGATACCGCGAGACCCACGCTCACCGGCTCCAGATTTATCAGCAATAAACCAGCCAGCCGGAAGGGCCG
AGCGCAGAAGTGGTCCTGCAACTTTATCCGCCTCCATCCAGTCTATTAATTGTTGCCGGGAAGCTAGAGT
AAGTAGTTCGCCAGTTAATAGTTTGCGCAACGTTGTTGCCATTGCTACAGGCATCGTGGTGTCACGCTCG
TCGTTTGGTATGGCTTCATTCAGCTCCGGTTCCCAACGATCAAGGCGAGTTACATGATCCCCCATGTTGT
GCAAAAAAGCGGTTAGCTCCTTCGGTCCTCCGATCGTTGTCAGAAGTAAGTTGGCCGCAGTGTTATCACT
CATGGTTATGGCAGCACTGCATAATTCTCTTACTGTCATGCCATCCGTAAGATGCTTTTCTGTGACTGGT
GAGTACTCAACCAAGTCATTCTGAGAATAGTGTATGCGGCGACCGAGTTGCTCTTGCCCGGCGTCAATAC
GGGATAATACCGCGCCACATAGCAGAACTTTAAAAGTGCTCATCATTGGAAAACGTTCTTCGGGGCGAAA
ACTCTCAAGGATCTTACCGCTGTTGAGATCCAGTTCGATGTAACCCACTCGTGCACCCAACTGATCTTCA
GCATCTTTTACTTTCACCAGCGTTTCTGGGTGAGCAAAAACAGGAAGGCAAAATGCCGCAAAAAAGGGAA
TAAGGGCGACACGGAAATGTTGAATACTCATACTCTTCCTTTTTCAATATTATTGAAGCATTTATCAGGG
TTATTGTCTCATGAGCGGATACATATTTGAATGTATTTAGAAAAATAAACAAATAGGGGTTCCGCGCACA
TTTCCCCGAAAAGTGCCACCTGACGTCGACGGATCGGGAGATCTCCCGATCCCCTATGGTGCACTCTCAG
TACAATCTGCTCTGATGCCGCATAGTTAAGCCAGTATCTGCTCCCTGCTTGTGTGTTGGAGGTCGCTGAG
TAGTGCGCGAGCAAAATTTAAGCTACAACAAGGCAAGGCTTGACCGACAATTGCATGAAGAATCTGCTTA
GGGTTAGGCGTTTTGCGCTGCTTCGCGATGTACGGGCCAGATATACGCGTT
